Addgene plasmid #218458: BD-pGEX5X3-BD-SARS-CoV-2-S-tail-Thr1273Glu
Purpose: Bacterial expression plasmid for the SARS-CoV-2 cytosolic tail (Thr1273Glu substitution) with an N-terminal GST tag
Depositing lab: Syed Saif Hasan. Depositing organization: University of Maryland, Baltimore. Publication: A single C-terminal residue controls SARS-CoV-2 spike trafficking and incorporation into VLPs. Dey D, Qing E, He Y, Chen Y, Jennings B, Cohn W, Singh S, Gakhar L, Schnicker NJ, Pierce BG, Whitelegge JP, Doray B, Orban J, Gallagher T, Hasan SS. Nat Commun. 2023 Dec 15;14(1):8358. doi: 10.1038/s41467-023-44076-3. PubMed 38102143.
Backbone
  Vector backbone: pGEX5X3
  Vector type: Bacterial Expression
Growth in bacteria
  Bacterial resistance: Ampicillin, 100 μg/mL
  Growth temperature: 37°C
  Growth strain: DH5alpha
  Copy number: Unknown
Gene/Insert
  Gene/Insert name: Cytosolic tail of SARS-CoV-2 spike carrying Thr1273Glu substitution and an N-terminal GST-tag (alt name: Clientized GST-SARS-CoV-2-S-tail-Thr1273Glu)
  Species: SARS-CoV-2
  Mutation: Thr1273Glu substitution
  GenBank ID: 43740568 43740568
  Entrez Gene: S (a.k.a. GU280_gp02, spike glycoprotein)
  Tag / fusion protein: GST (N terminal on insert)
  Cloning method: Unknown
  Sequencing primers: 5′ pGEX Fwd
Terms and licenses: Academic/Nonprofit Terms; Industry Terms: Not Available to Industry
How to cite: BD-pGEX5X3-BD-SARS-CoV-2-S-tail-Thr1273Glu was a gift from Syed Saif Hasan (Addgene plasmid # 218458 ; http://n2t.net/addgene:218458 ; RRID:Addgene_218458)
