[The description below was written by a language model from this plasmid's Addgene catalogue record and pLannotate feature annotations shown in this document.]
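Description:
BD-pGEX5X3-BD-SARS-CoV-2-S-tail-Thr1273Glu is a bacterial expression plasmid built on the pGEX5X3 backbone for producing the cytosolic tail of the SARS-CoV-2 spike glycoprotein as a fusion to an N-terminal glutathione S-transferase (GST) tag. The sequenced plasmid is 5,059 nt. It is propagated in E. coli through a ColE1/pMB1-type origin of replication and selected with ampicillin via the bla (β-lactamase) gene and its own promoter. Short annotated fragments of rop and the pBR322 bom region, a lacZα segment with its lac promoter, operator and CAP site, and a fragment of an E. coli yciV gene are backbone remnants rather than functional parts of the payload.

Expression is driven by the tac promoter, a strong trp/lac hybrid, followed by a lac operator. The plasmid also carries lacI with its own promoter, so the lac repressor keeps transcription off until an inducer such as IPTG is supplied. Downstream lies the Schistosoma japonicum GST coding sequence, which spans the numbering origin of the circular record. The spike tail itself was not picked out as a separate feature by the automated annotation, but by the catalogue description it follows GST and would fall in the unannotated stretch after it. The tail carries a Thr1273Glu substitution, and the record's alternative name calls the fusion "clientized". The GST moiety permits affinity capture on glutathione resin. The associated publication concerns how a single C-terminal residue controls spike trafficking and incorporation into virus-like particles, so a purified mutant tail would suit binding or pull-down studies, although the record does not state specific assays. The cloning method and copy number are listed as unknown.
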