Features (pLannotate 1.2.2; 16 found; start..end, strand, type, name):
    333..372     +  CDS            rop (fragment): Rop protein, which maintains plasmids at low copy number; rop
    474..514     +  misc_feature   bom (fragment): basis of mobility region from pBR322
    619..723     +  promoter       AmpR promoter: bla
    724..1584    +  CDS            AmpR: β-lactamase; bla; confers resistance to ampicillin, carbenicillin, and related antibiotics
   1755..2343    +  rep_origin     ori: high-copy-number ColE1/pMB1/pBR322/pUC origin of replication
   2529..2580    -  misc_feature   bom (fragment): basis of mobility region from pBR322
   2587..2664    +  promoter       lacI promoter: lacI
   2665..3747    +  CDS            lacI: lac repressor; lacI; The lac repressor binds to the lac operator to inhibit transcription in E. coli. This inhibition can be relieved by adding lactose or isopropyl-β-D-thiogalactopyranoside (IPTG).
   3760..3781    +  protein_bind   CAP binding site: CAP binding activates transcription in the presence of cAMP. E. coli catabolite activator protein
   3796..3826    +  promoter       lac promoter: promoter for the E. coli lac operon
   3834..3850    +  protein_bind   lac operator: The lac repressor binds to the lac operator to inhibit transcription in E. coli. This inhibition can be relieved by adding lactose or isopropyl-β-D-thiogalactopyranoside (IPTG). lac repressor encoded by lacI
   3870..4043    +  CDS            lacZα: LacZα fragment of β-galactosidase; lacZ fragment
   4307..4423    -  CDS            yciV (fragment): RNAAM_ECOLI - Also known as trpH From Escherichia coli (strain K12).
   4499..4527    +  promoter       tac promoter: strong E. coli promoter; hybrid between the trp and lac UV5 promoters
   4535..4551    +  protein_bind   lac operator: The lac repressor binds to the lac operator to inhibit transcription in E. coli. This inhibition can be relieved by adding lactose or isopropyl-β-D-thiogalactopyranoside (IPTG). lac repressor encoded by lacI
   4574..168     +  CDS            GST26_SCHJA (across the origin): Experimental evidence at protein level: Swiss-Prot protein existence level 1. GST isoenzymes appear to play a central role in the parasite detoxification system. Other functions are also suspected including a role in increasing the solubility of haematin in the parasite gut. From Schistosoma japonicum (Blood fluke).
>Addgene plasmid #218458 | BD-pGEX5X3-BD-SARS-CoV-2-S-tail-Thr1273Glu | addgene full sequence | sequence record 466904 | Addgene NGS Result
TTATACATGGACCCAATGTGCCTGGATGCGTTCCCAAAATTAGTTTGTTTTAAAAAACGTATTGAAGCTA
TCCCACAAATTGATAAGTACTTGAAATCCAGCAAGTATATAGCATGGCCTTTGCAGGGCTGGCAAGCCAC
GTTTGGTGGTGGCGACCATCCTCCAAAATCGGATCTGATCGAAGGTCGTGGGATCCCCAGGAATTCCCTC
AAGGGCTGTTGTTCTTGTGGATCCTGCTGCAAATTTGATGAAGACGACTCTGAGCCAGTGCTCAAAGGAG
TCAAATTACATTACGAGTAACTCGAGCGGCCGCATCGTGACTGACTGACGATCTGCCTCGCGCGTTTCGG
TGATGACGGTGAAAACCTCTGACACATGCAGCTCCCGGAGACGGTCACAGCTTGTCTGTAAGCGGATGCC
GGGAGCAGACAAGCCCGTCAGGGCGCGTCAGCGGGTGTTGGCGGGTGTCGGGGCGCAGCCATGACCCAGT
CACGTAGCGATAGCGGAGTGTATAATTCTTGAAGACGAAAGGGCCTCGTGATACGCCTATTTTTATAGGT
TAATGTCATGATAATAATGGTTTCTTAGACGTCAGGTGGCACTTTTCGGGGAAATGTGCGCGGAACCCCT
ATTTGTTTATTTTTCTAAATACATTCAAATATGTATCCGCTCATGAGACAATAACCCTGATAAATGCTTC
AATAATATTGAAAAAGGAAGAGTATGAGTATTCAACATTTCCGTGTCGCCCTTATTCCCTTTTTTGCGGC
ATTTTGCCTTCCTGTTTTTGCTCACCCAGAAACGCTGGTGAAAGTAAAAGATGCTGAAGATCAGTTGGGT
GCACGAGTGGGTTACATCGAACTGGATCTCAACAGCGGTAAGATCCTTGAGAGTTTTCGCCCCGAAGAAC
GTTTTCCAATGATGAGCACTTTTAAAGTTCTGCTATGTGGCGCGGTATTATCCCGTGTTGACGCCGGGCA
AGAGCAACTCGGTCGCCGCATACACTATTCTCAGAATGACTTGGTTGAGTACTCACCAGTCACAGAAAAG
CATCTTACGGATGGCATGACAGTAAGAGAATTATGCAGTGCTGCCATAACCATGAGTGATAACACTGCGG
CCAACTTACTTCTGACAACGATCGGAGGACCGAAGGAGCTAACCGCTTTTTTGCACAACATGGGGGATCA
TGTAACTCGCCTTGATCGTTGGGAACCGGAGCTGAATGAAGCCATACCAAACGACGAGCGTGACACCACG
ATGCCTGCAGCAATGGCAACAACGTTGCGCAAACTATTAACTGGCGAACTACTTACTCTAGCTTCCCGGC
AACAATTAATAGACTGGATGGAGGCGGATAAAGTTGCAGGACCACTTCTGCGCTCGGCCCTTCCGGCTGG
CTGGTTTATTGCTGATAAATCTGGAGCCGGTGAGCGTGGGTCTCGCGGTATCATTGCAGCACTGGGGCCA
GATGGTAAGCCCTCCCGTATCGTAGTTATCTACACGACGGGGAGTCAGGCAACTATGGATGAACGAAATA
GACAGATCGCTGAGATAGGTGCCTCACTGATTAAGCATTGGTAACTGTCAGACCAAGTTTACTCATATAT
ACTTTAGATTGATTTAAAACTTCATTTTTAATTTAAAAGGATCTAGGTGAAGATCCTTTTTGATAATCTC
ATGACCAAAATCCCTTAACGTGAGTTTTCGTTCCACTGAGCGTCAGACCCCGTAGAAAAGATCAAAGGAT
CTTCTTGAGATCCTTTTTTTCTGCGCGTAATCTGCTGCTTGCAAACAAAAAAACCACCGCTACCAGCGGT
GGTTTGTTTGCCGGATCAAGAGCTACCAACTCTTTTTCCGAAGGTAACTGGCTTCAGCAGAGCGCAGATA
CCAAATACTGTCCTTCTAGTGTAGCCGTAGTTAGGCCACCACTTCAAGAACTCTGTAGCACCGCCTACAT
ACCTCGCTCTGCTAATCCTGTTACCAGTGGCTGCTGCCAGTGGCGATAAGTCGTGTCTTACCGGGTTGGA
CTCAAGACGATAGTTACCGGATAAGGCGCAGCGGTCGGGCTGAACGGGGGGTTCGTGCACACAGCCCAGC
TTGGAGCGAACGACCTACACCGAACTGAGATACCTACAGCGTGAGCTATGAGAAAGCGCCACGCTTCCCG
AAGGGAGAAAGGCGGACAGGTATCCGGTAAGCGGCAGGGTCGGAACAGGAGAGCGCACGAGGGAGCTTCC
AGGGGGAAACGCCTGGTATCTTTATAGTCCTGTCGGGTTTCGCCACCTCTGACTTGAGCGTCGATTTTTG
TGATGCTCGTCAGGGGGGCGGAGCCTATGGAAAAACGCCAGCAACGCGGCCTTTTTACGGTTCCTGGCCT
TTTGCTGGCCTTTTGCTCACATGTTCTTTCCTGCGTTATCCCCTGATTCTGTGGATAACCGTATTACCGC
CTTTGAGTGAGCTGATACCGCTCGCCGCAGCCGAACGACCGAGCGCAGCGAGTCAGTGAGCGAGGAAGCG
GAAGAGCGCCTGATGCGGTATTTTCTCCTTACGCATCTGTGCGGTATTTCACACCGCATAAATTCCGACA
CCATCGAATGGCGCAAAACCTTTCGCGGTATGGCATGATAGCGCCCGGAAGAGAGTCAATTCAGGGTGGT
GAATGTGAAACCAGTAACGTTATACGATGTCGCAGAGTATGCCGGTGTCTCTTATCAGACCGTTTCCCGC
GTGGTGAACCAGGCCAGCCACGTTTCTGCGAAAACGCGGGAAAAAGTGGAAGCGGCGATGGCGGAGCTGA
ATTACATTCCCAACCGCGTGGCACAACAACTGGCGGGCAAACAGTCGTTGCTGATTGGCGTTGCCACCTC
CAGTCTGGCCCTGCACGCGCCGTCGCAAATTGTCGCGGCGATTAAATCTCGCGCCGATCAACTGGGTGCC
AGCGTGGTGGTGTCGATGGTAGAACGAAGCGGCGTCGAAGCCTGTAAAGCGGCGGTGCACAATCTTCTCG
CGCAACGCGTCAGTGGGCTGATCATTAACTATCCGCTGGATGACCAGGATGCCATTGCTGTGGAAGCTGC
CTGCACTAATGTTCCGGCGTTATTTCTTGATGTCTCTGACCAGACACCCATCAACAGTATTATTTTCTCC
CATGAAGACGGTACGCGACTGGGCGTGGAGCATCTGGTCGCATTGGGTCACCAGCAAATCGCGCTGTTAG
CGGGCCCATTAAGTTCTGTCTCGGCGCGTCTGCGTCTGGCTGGCTGGCATAAATATCTCACTCGCAATCA
AATTCAGCCGATAGCGGAACGGGAAGGCGACTGGAGTGCCATGTCCGGTTTTCAACAAACCATGCAAATG
CTGAATGAGGGCATCGTTCCCACTGCGATGCTGGTTGCCAACGATCAGATGGCGCTGGGCGCAATGCGCG
CCATTACCGAGTCCGGGCTGCGCGTTGGTGCGGATATCTCGGTAGTGGGATACGACGATACCGAAGACAG
CTCATGTTATATCCCGCCGTTAACCACCATCAAACAGGATTTTCGCCTGCTGGGGCAAACCAGCGTGGAC
CGCTTGCTGCAACTCTCTCAGGGCCAGGCGGTGAAGGGCAATCAGCTGTTGCCCGTCTCACTGGTGAAAA
GAAAAACCACCCTGGCGCCCAATACGCAAACCGCCTCTCCCCGCGCGTTGGCCGATTCATTAATGCAGCT
GGCACGACAGGTTTCCCGACTGGAAAGCGGGCAGTGAGCGCAACGCAATTAATGTAAGTTAGCTCACTCA
TTAGGCACCCCAGGCTTTACACTTTATGCTTCCGGCTCGTATGTTGTGTGGAATTGTGAGCGGATAACAA
TTTCACACAGGAAACAGCTATGACCATGATTACGGATTCACTGGCCGTCGTTTTACAACGTCGTGACTGG
GAAAACCCTGGCGTTACCCAACTTAATCGCCTTGCAGCACATCCCCCTTTCGCCAGCTGGCGTAATAGCG
AAGAGGCCCGCACCGATCGCCCTTCCCAACAGTTGCGCAGCCTGAATGGCGAATGGCGCTTTGCCTGGTT
TCCGGCACCAGAAGCGGTGCCGGAAAGCTGGCTGGAGTGCGATCTTCCTGAGGCCGATACTGTCGTCGTC
CCCTCAAACTGGCAGATGCACGGTTACGATGCGCCCATCTACACCAACGTGACCTATCCCATTACGGTCA
ATCCGCCGTTTGTTCCCACGGAGAATCCGACGGGTTGTTACTCGCTCACATTTAATGTTGATGAAAGCTG
GCTACAGGAAGGCCAGACGCGAATTATTTTTGATGGCGTTGGAATTAGCTTATCGACTGCACGGTGCACC
AATGCTTCTGGCGTCAGGCAGCCATCGGAAGCTGTGGTATGGCTGTGCAGGTCGTAAATCACTGCATAAT
TCGTGTCGCTCAAGGCGCACTCCCGTTCTGGATAATGTTTTTTGCGCCGACATCATAACGGTTCTGGCAA
ATATTCTGAAATGAGCTGTTGACAATTAATCATCGGCTCGTATAATGTGTGGAATTGTGAGCGGATAACA
ATTTCACACAGGAAACAGTATTCATGTCCCCTATACTAGGTTATTGGAAAATTAAGGGCCTTGTGCAACC
CACTCGACTTCTTTTGGAATATCTTGAAGAAAAATATGAAGAGCATTTGTATGAGCGCGATGAAGGTGAT
AAATGGCGAAACAAAAAGTTTGAATTGGGTTTGGAGTTTCCCAATCTTCCTTATTATATTGATGGTGATG
TTAAATTAACACAGTCTATGGCCATCATACGTTATATAGCTGACAAGCACAACATGTTGGGTGGTTGTCC
AAAAGAGCGTGCAGAGATTTCAATGCTTGAAGGAGCGGTTTTGGATATTAGATACGGTGTTTCGAGAATT
GCATATAGTAAAGACTTTGAAACTCTCAAAGTTGATTTTCTTAGCAAGCTACCTGAAATGCTGAAAATGT
TCGAAGATCGTTTATGTCATAAAACATATTTAAATGGTGATCATGTAACCCATCCTGACTTCATGTTGTA
TGACGCTCTTGATGTTGTT
